>Addgene plasmid #123263 | pCEP4-CH111gp160-754* | depositor full sequence | sequence record 235226 | pCEP4-CH111gp160-754* sequence 12424 bps
GCCACCATGCCCATGGGTAGTCTGCAGCCTTTGGCTACTCTTTACTTGTTGGGTATGTTGGTAGCGAGCG
TCCTCGCAGTCGGGAATTTGTGGGTTACAGTTTATTACGGGGTCCCGGTGTGGAAGGAGGCGACGACCAC
ATTGTTTTGCGCCTCCGATGCAAAGGCTTACGACACGGAAGTTCACAACGTTTGGGCCACCCATGCGTGC
GTGCCTACGGACCCTAATCCACAGGAGATGTTCATGCCCAATGTCACCGAAAATTTTAATATGTGGAAAA
ACGACATGGTAAATCAAATGCATGAGGATGTCATAAGTCTCTGGGACCAAAGTCTGAAGCCATGCGTGAA
ATTGACCCCGCTCTGCGTGACACTGGAGTGTAAAAACGTGTCACGAAATAATTCCAGTTCAAATGGTACT
GGTACAAACAATGAAGCGTATCGAGAGGGAATGAAGGAAATAAAGAACTGCTCTTTTAATGCCACTGCCG
AGCTTAGAGACCGGAAGCAGAACGTGTATGCACTGTTTTACAGGCTTGACATCGTACCTCTTGCGGAGAA
CAGTAGCGAATATAGGCTTATCAATTGCAACACCAGCGCAATTACTCAAGCCTGCCCCAAAGTGACTTTT
GACCCGATTCCTATACACTACTGCACACCAGCAGGGTACGCAATTCTTAAGTGTAGCGACAAAACCTTCA
ACGGCACTGGCCCCTGTTCAAATGTCTCCACAGTTCAATGTACTCACGGAATACGACCGGTCGTAAGTAC
ACAGTTGCTGCTGAACGGTTCTCTGGCCGAAGAGGAGATCATCATCCGCTCTGAGAACCTCACGAACAAT
GCCAAGACAATAATCGTACAGCTTAACCAGAGCGTGGAAATAGTTTGCACACGCCCTAACAATAACACTA
GAAAGTCAATCAGGATCGGACCAGGGCAGACGTTTTATGCGACAGGAGGAATAATAGGCGACATCCGACA
AGCGTACTGTAACATTTCCCGGAATAAATGGAACGAGACATTGAGAATGGTAGGTAAAAAATTGGCGGAA
CATTTTCCTAACAAAACCATCAATTTTACATCCTCCTCCGGGGGAGATCTGGAAATCACGACGCACAGTT
TTACGTGTAGGGGAGAATTCTTCTATTGCAACACCTCCGGACTGTTTAATGGTACGTACATGCCCAACGG
TACGTATATGTTCAACTCTACGAATGCCACGATCACAATCCCGTGTAGAATTAAGCAGATCATCAATATG
TGGCAAGGGGTCGGCCGAGCCATATATGCTCCGCCTATAGCGGGCAATATCACCTGCAAATCCAACATAA
CGGGTCTTCTTCTTGTACGCGACGGTGGAGAAACAAACGATACCAATACCACCGAGACATTTAGACCAGG
CGGAGGAGATATGCGAGATAATTGGCGGAGCGAATTGTACAAGTACAAGGTGGTCGAGATAAAGCCTTTG
GGTGTGGCACCCACGGGCGCAAAGCGCAGAATAGTCGGAAGAGAAAAGAGAGCAGTTGGGCTCGGCGCTG
CTTTTCTTGGTTTCCTCAGCGTTGCCGGTAGTACGATGGGAGCAGCGTCAATGACCCTGACTGTCCAAGC
GCGACAGCTCCTTAGCGGAATAGTGCAACAACAGAGCAACCTGCTGCGGGCAATTGAAGCACAGCAGCAT
TTGCTCCAACTGACTGTCTGGGGTATAAAGCAACTGCAGGCCAGGGTTTTGGCCATAGAGAGATACCTCA
AAGATCAACAGCTCCTGGGTATCTGGGGGTGTTCAGGAAAGCTCATCTGTACGACCACAGTACCCTGGAA
CTCTTCCTGGAGCAATAAAAACCTTACTGAGATCTGGGATAATATGACTTGGATGCAGTGGGACAAGGAA
ATCTCCAACTACACCAATACGATTTATTGGTTGCTTGAGGAGTCACAGAATCAGCAAGAGAAGAACGAAA
AGGATCTCCTCGCCCTCGATTCATGGAACAATTTGTGGAACTGGTTCGATATTTCTAAATGGCTGTGGTA
CATCAAGATATTCATAATGATCGTCGGCGGACTTATCGGTCTCCGAATCATATTTGCGGTACTCAGTATC
GTGAACAGGGTACGGCAAGGGTACAGTCCCCTTAGCTTTCAAACACTTACCCCGAACCCTGGCGGACCTG
ACAGGCTTGGACGAATCGAGGAGGAAGGAGGAGAACAAGATCGCCGCAGGTCTATTAGACTGGTATCCGG
CTTCCTCTGATAACTCGAGGCCGGCAAGGCCGGATCCAGACATGATAAGATACATTGATGAGTTTGGACA
AACCACAACTAGAATGCAGTGAAAAAAATGCTTTATTTGTGAAATTTGTGATGCTATTGCTTTATTTGTA
ACCATTATAAGCTGCAATAAACAAGTTAACAACAACAATTGCATTCATTTTATGTTTCAGGTTCAGGGGG
AGGTGTGGGAGGTTTTTTAAAGCAAGTAAAACCTCTACAAATGTGGTATGGCTGATTATGATCCGGCTGC
CTCGCGCGTTTCGGTGATGACGGTGAAAACCTCTGACACATGCAGCTCCCGGAGACGGTCACAGCTTGTC
TGTAAGCGGATGCCGGGAGCAGACAAGCCCGTCAGGGCGCGTCAGCGGGTGTTGGCGGGTGTCGGGGCGC
AGCCATGAGGTCGACTCTAGAGGATCGATCCCCGCCCCGGACGAACTAAACCTGACTACGACATCTCTGC
CCCTTCTTCGCGGGGCAGTGCATGTAATCCCTTCAGTTGGTTGGTACAACTTGCCAACTGGGCCCTGTTC
CACATGTGACACGGGGGGGGACCAAACACAAAGGGGTTCTCTGACTGTAGTTGACATCCTTATAAATGGA
TGTGCACATTTGCCAACACTGAGTGGCTTTCATCCTGGAGCAGACTTTGCAGTCTGTGGACTGCAACACA
ACATTGCCTTTATGTGTAACTCTTGGCTGAAGCTCTTACACCAATGCTGGGGGACATGTACCTCCCAGGG
GCCCAGGAAGACTACGGGAGGCTACACCAACGTCAATCAGAGGGGCCTGTGTAGCTACCGATAAGCGGAC
CCTCAAGAGGGCATTAGCAATAGTGTTTATAAGGCCCCCTTGTTAACCCTAAACGGGTAGCATATGCTTC
CCGGGTAGTAGTATATACTATCCAGACTAACCCTAATTCAATAGCATATGTTACCCAACGGGAAGCATAT
GCTATCGAATTAGGGTTAGTAAAAGGGTCCTAAGGAACAGCGATATCTCCCACCCCATGAGCTGTCACGG
TTTTATTTACATGGGGTCAGGATTCCACGAGGGTAGTGAACCATTTTAGTCACAAGGGCAGTGGCTGAAG
ATCAAGGAGCGGGCAGTGAACTCTCCTGAATCTTCGCCTGCTTCTTCATTCTCCTTCGTTTAGCTAATAG
AATAACTGCTGAGTTGTGAACAGTAAGGTGTATGTGAGGTGCTCGAAAACAAGGTTTCAGGTGACGCCCC
CAGAATAAAATTTGGACGGGGGGTTCAGTGGTGGCATTGTGCTATGACACCAATATAACCCTCACAAACC
CCTTGGGCAATAAATACTAGTGTAGGAATGAAACATTCTGAATATCTTTAACAATAGAAATCCATGGGGT
GGGGACAAGCCGTAAAGACTGGATGTCCATCTCACACGAATTTATGGCTATGGGCAACACATAATCCTAG
TGCAATATGATACTGGGGTTATTAAGATGTGTCCCAGGCAGGGACCAAGACAGGTGAACCATGTTGTTAC
ACTCTATTTGTAACAAGGGGAAAGAGAGTGGACGCCGACAGCAGCGGACTCCACTGGTTGTCTCTAACAC
CCCCGAAAATTAAACGGGGCTCCACGCCAATGGGGCCCATAAACAAAGACAAGTGGCCACTCTTTTTTTT
GAAATTGTGGAGTGGGGGCACGCGTCAGCCCCCACACGCCGCCCTGCGGTTTTGGACTGTAAAATAAGGG
TGTAATAACTTGGCTGATTGTAACCCCGCTAACCACTGCGGTCAAACCACTTGCCCACAAAACCACTAAT
GGCACCCCGGGGAATACCTGCATAAGTAGGTGGGCGGGCCAAGATAGGGGCGCGATTGCTGCGATCTGGA
GGACAAATTACACACACTTGCGCCTGAGCGCCAAGCACAGGGTTGTTGGTCCTCATATTCACGAGGTCGC
TGAGAGCACGGTGGGCTAATGTTGCCATGGGTAGCATATACTACCCAAATATCTGGATAGCATATGCTAT
CCTAATCTATATCTGGGTAGCATAGGCTATCCTAATCTATATCTGGGTAGCATATGCTATCCTAATCTAT
ATCTGGGTAGTATATGCTATCCTAATTTATATCTGGGTAGCATAGGCTATCCTAATCTATATCTGGGTAG
CATATGCTATCCTAATCTATATCTGGGTAGTATATGCTATCCTAATCTGTATCCGGGTAGCATATGCTAT
CCTAATAGAGATTAGGGTAGTATATGCTATCCTAATTTATATCTGGGTAGCATATACTACCCAAATATCT
GGATAGCATATGCTATCCTAATCTATATCTGGGTAGCATATGCTATCCTAATCTATATCTGGGTAGCATA
GGCTATCCTAATCTATATCTGGGTAGCATATGCTATCCTAATCTATATCTGGGTAGTATATGCTATCCTA
ATTTATATCTGGGTAGCATAGGCTATCCTAATCTATATCTGGGTAGCATATGCTATCCTAATCTATATCT
GGGTAGTATATGCTATCCTAATCTGTATCCGGGTAGCATATGCTATCCTCATGCATATACAGTCAGCATA
TGATACCCAGTAGTAGAGTGGGAGTGCTATCCTTTGCATATGCCGCCACCTCCCAAGGGGGCGTGAATTT
TCGCTGCTTGTCCTTTTCCTGCTGGTTGCTCCCATTCTTAGGTGAATTTAAGGAGGCCAGGCTAAAGCCG
TCGCATGTCTGATTGCTCACCAGGTAAATGTCGCTAATGTTTTCCAACGCGAGAAGGTGTTGAGCGCGGA
GCTGAGTGACGTGACAACATGGGTATGCCCAATTGCCCCATGTTGGGAGGACGAAAATGGTGACAAGACA
GATGGCCAGAAATACACCAACAGCACGCATGATGTCTACTGGGGATTTATTCTTTAGTGCGGGGGAATAC
ACGGCTTTTAATACGATTGAGGGCGTCTCCTAACAAGTTACATCACTCCTGCCCTTCCTCACCCTCATCT
CCATCACCTCCTTCATCTCCGTCATCTCCGTCATCACCCTCCGCGGCAGCCCCTTCCACCATAGGTGGAA
ACCAGGGAGGCAAATCTACTCCATCGTCAAAGCTGCACACAGTCACCCTGATATTGCAGGTAGGAGCGGG
CTTTGTCATAACAAGGTCCTTAATCGCATCCTTCAAAACCTCAGCAAATATATGAGTTTGTAAAAAGACC
ATGAAATAACAGACAATGGACTCCCTTAGCGGGCCAGGTTGTGGGCCGGGTCCAGGGGCCATTCCAAAGG
GGAGACGACTCAATGGTGTAAGACGACATTGTGGAATAGCAAGGGCAGTTCCTCGCCTTAGGTTGTAAAG
GGAGGTCTTACTACCTCCATATACGAACACACCGGCGACCCAAGTTCCTTCGTCGGTAGTCCTTTCTACG
TGACTCCTAGCCAGGAGAGCTCTTAAACCTTCTGCAATGTTCTCAAATTTCGGGTTGGAACCTCCTTGAC
CACGATGCTTTCCAAACCACCCTCCTTTTTTGCGCCTGCCTCCATCACCCTGACCCCGGGGTCCAGTGCT
TGGGCCTTCTCCTGGGTCATCTGCGGGGCCCTGCTCTATCGCTCCCGGGGGCACGTCAGGCTCACCATCT
GGGCCACCTTCTTGGTGGTATTCAAAATAATCGGCTTCCCCTACAGGGTGGAAAAATGGCCTTCTACCTG
GAGGGGGCCTGCGCGGTGGAGACCCGGATGATGATGACTGACTACTGGGACTCCTGGGCCTCTTTTCTCC
ACGTCCACGACCTCTCCCCCTGGCTCTTTCACGACTTCCCCCCCTGGCTCTTTCACGTCCTCTACCCCGG
CGGCCTCCACTACCTCCTCGACCCCGGCCTCCACTACCTCCTCGACCCCGGCCTCCACTGCCTCCTCGAC
CCCGGCCTCCACCTCCTGCTCCTGCCCCTCCTGCTCCTGCCCCTCCTCCTGCTCCTGCCCCTCCTGCCCC
TCCTGCTCCTGCCCCTCCTGCCCCTCCTGCTCCTGCCCCTCCTGCCCCTCCTGCTCCTGCCCCTCCTGCC
CCTCCTCCTGCTCCTGCCCCTCCTGCCCCTCCTCCTGCTCCTGCCCCTCCTGCCCCTCCTGCTCCTGCCC
CTCCTGCCCCTCCTGCTCCTGCCCCTCCTGCCCCTCCTGCTCCTGCCCCTCCTGCTCCTGCCCCTCCTGC
TCCTGCCCCTCCTGCTCCTGCCCCTCCTGCCCCTCCTGCCCCTCCTCCTGCTCCTGCCCCTCCTGCTCCT
GCCCCTCCTGCCCCTCCTGCCCCTCCTGCTCCTGCCCCTCCTCCTGCTCCTGCCCCTCCTGCCCCTCCTG
CCCCTCCTCCTGCTCCTGCCCCTCCTGCCCCTCCTCCTGCTCCTGCCCCTCCTCCTGCTCCTGCCCCTCC
TGCCCCTCCTGCCCCTCCTCCTGCTCCTGCCCCTCCTGCCCCTCCTCCTGCTCCTGCCCCTCCTCCTGCT
CCTGCCCCTCCTGCCCCTCCTGCCCCTCCTCCTGCTCCTGCCCCTCCTCCTGCTCCTGCCCCTCCTGCCC
CTCCTGCCCCTCCTGCCCCTCCTCCTGCTCCTGCCCCTCCTCCTGCTCCTGCCCCTCCTGCTCCTGCCCC
TCCCGCTCCTGCTCCTGCTCCTGTTCCACCGTGGGTCCCTTTGCAGCCAATGCAACTTGGACGTTTTTGG
GGTCTCCGGACACCATCTCTATGTCTTGGCCCTGATCCTGAGCCGCCCGGGGCTCCTGGTCTTCCGCCTC
CTCGTCCTCGTCCTCTTCCCCGTCCTCGTCCATGGTTATCACCCCCTCTTCTTTGAGGTCCACTGCCGCC
GGAGCCTTCTGGTCCAGATGTGTCTCCCTTCTCTCCTAGGCCATTTCCAGGTCCTGTACCTGGCCCCTCG
TCAGACATGATTCACACTAAAAGAGATCAATAGACATCTTTATTAGACGACGCTCAGTGAATACAGGGAG
TGCAGACTCCTGCCCCCTCCAACAGCCCCCCCACCCTCATCCCCTTCATGGTCGCTGTCAGACAGATCCA
GGTCTGAAAATTCCCCATCCTCCGAACCATCCTCGTCCTCATCACCAATTACTCGCAGCCCGGAAAACTC
CCGCTGAACATCCTCAAGATTTGCGTCCTGAGCCTCAAGCCAGGCCTCAAATTCCTCGTCCCCCTTTTTG
CTGGACGGTAGGGATGGGGATTCTCGGGACCCCTCCTCTTCCTCTTCAAGGTCACCAGACAGAGATGCTA
CTGGGGCAACGGAAGAAAAGCTGGGTGCGGCCTGTGAGGATCAGCTTATCGATGATAAGCTGTCAAACAT
GAGAATTCTTGAAGACGAAAGGGCCTCGTGATACGCCTATTTTTATAGGTTAATGTCATGATAATAATGG
TTTCTTAGACGTCAGGTGGCACTTTTCGGGGAAATGTGCGCGGAACCCCTATTTGTTTATTTTTCTAAAT
ACATTCAAATATGTATCCGCTCATGAGACAATAACCCTGATAAATGCTTCAATAATATTGAAAAAGGAAG
AGTATGAGTATTCAACATTTCCGTGTCGCCCTTATTCCCTTTTTTGCGGCATTTTGCCTTCCTGTTTTTG
CTCACCCAGAAACGCTGGTGAAAGTAAAAGATGCTGAAGATCAGTTGGGTGCACGAGTGGGTTACATCGA
ACTGGATCTCAACAGCGGTAAGATCCTTGAGAGTTTTCGCCCCGAAGAACGTTTTCCAATGATGAGCACT
TTTAAAGTTCTGCTATGTGGCGCGGTATTATCCCGTGTTGACGCCGGGCAAGAGCAACTCGGTCGCCGCA
TACACTATTCTCAGAATGACTTGGTTGAGTACTCACCAGTCACAGAAAAGCATCTTACGGATGGCATGAC
AGTAAGAGAATTATGCAGTGCTGCCATAACCATGAGTGATAACACTGCGGCCAACTTACTTCTGACAACG
ATCGGAGGACCGAAGGAGCTAACCGCTTTTTTGCACAACATGGGGGATCATGTAACTCGCCTTGATCGTT
GGGAACCGGAGCTGAATGAAGCCATACCAAACGACGAGCGTGACACCACGATGCCTGCAGCAATGGCAAC
AACGTTGCGCAAACTATTAACTGGCGAACTACTTACTCTAGCTTCCCGGCAACAATTAATAGACTGGATG
GAGGCGGATAAAGTTGCAGGACCACTTCTGCGCTCGGCCCTTCCGGCTGGCTGGTTTATTGCTGATAAAT
CTGGAGCCGGTGAGCGTGGGTCTCGCGGTATCATTGCAGCACTGGGGCCAGATGGTAAGCCCTCCCGTAT
CGTAGTTATCTACACGACGGGGAGTCAGGCAACTATGGATGAACGAAATAGACAGATCGCTGAGATAGGT
GCCTCACTGATTAAGCATTGGTAACTGTCAGACCAAGTTTACTCATATATACTTTAGATTGATTTAAAAC
TTCATTTTTAATTTAAAAGGATCTAGGTGAAGATCCTTTTTGATAATCTCATGACCAAAATCCCTTAACG
TGAGTTTTCGTTCCACTGAGCGTCAGACCCCGTAGAAAAGATCAAAGGATCTTCTTGAGATCCTTTTTTT
CTGCGCGTAATCTGCTGCTTGCAAACAAAAAAACCACCGCTACCAGCGGTGGTTTGTTTGCCGGATCAAG
AGCTACCAACTCTTTTTCCGAAGGTAACTGGCTTCAGCAGAGCGCAGATACCAAATACTGTCCTTCTAGT
GTAGCCGTAGTTAGGCCACCACTTCAAGAACTCTGTAGCACCGCCTACATACCTCGCTCTGCTAATCCTG
TTACCAGTGGCTGCTGCCAGTGGCGATAAGTCGTGTCTTACCGGGTTGGACTCAAGACGATAGTTACCGG
ATAAGGCGCAGCGGTCGGGCTGAACGGGGGGTTCGTGCACACAGCCCAGCTTGGAGCGAACGACCTACAC
CGAACTGAGATACCTACAGCGTGAGCTATGAGAAAGCGCCACGCTTCCCGAAGGGAGAAAGGCGGACAGG
TATCCGGTAAGCGGCAGGGTCGGAACAGGAGAGCGCACGAGGGAGCTTCCAGGGGGAAACGCCTGGTATC
TTTATAGTCCTGTCGGGTTTCGCCACCTCTGACTTGAGCGTCGATTTTTGTGATGCTCGTCAGGGGGGCG
GAGCCTATGGAAAAACGCCAGCAACGCGGCCTTTTTACGGTTCCTGGCCTTTTGCTGGCCTTGAAGCTGT
CCCTGATGGTCGTCATCTACCTGCCTGGACAGCATGGCCTGCAACGCGGGCATCCCGATGCCGCCGGAAG
CGAGAAGAATCATAATGGGGAAGGCCATCCAGCCTCGCGTCGCGAACGCCAGCAAGACGTAGCCCAGCGC
GTCGGCCCCGAGATGCGCCGCGTGCGGCTGCTGGAGATGGCGGACGCGATGGATATGTTCTGCCAAGGGT
TGGTTTGCGCATTCACAGTTCTCCGCAAGAATTGATTGGCTCCAATTCTTGGAGTGGTGAATCCGTTAGC
GAGGTGCCGCCCTGCTTCATCCCCGTGGCCCGTTGCTCGCGTTTGCTGGCGGTGTCCCCGGAAGAAATAT
ATTTGCATGTCTTTAGTTCTATGATGACACAAACCCCGCCCAGCGTCTTGTCATTGGCGAATTCGAACAC
GCAGATGCAGTCGGGGCGGCGCGGTCCGAGGTCCACTTCGCATATTAAGGTGACGCGTGTGGCCTCGAAC
ACCGAGCGACCCTGCAGCGACCCGCTTAACAGCGTCAACAGCGTGCCGCAGATCCCGGGGGGCAATGAGA
TATGAAAAAGCCTGAACTCACCGCGACGTCTGTCGAGAAGTTTCTGATCGAAAAGTTCGACAGCGTCTCC
GACCTGATGCAGCTCTCGGAGGGCGAAGAATCTCGTGCTTTCAGCTTCGATGTAGGAGGGCGTGGATATG
TCCTGCGGGTAAATAGCTGCGCCGATGGTTTCTACAAAGATCGTTATGTTTATCGGCACTTTGCATCGGC
CGCGCTCCCGATTCCGGAAGTGCTTGACATTGGGGAATTCAGCGAGAGCCTGACCTATTGCATCTCCCGC
CGTGCACAGGGTGTCACGTTGCAAGACCTGCCTGAAACCGAACTGCCCGCTGTTCTGCAGCCGGTCGCGG
AGGCCATGGATGCGATCGCTGCGGCCGATCTTAGCCAGACGAGCGGGTTCGGCCCATTCGGACCGCAAGG
AATCGGTCAATACACTACATGGCGTGATTTCATATGCGCGATTGCTGATCCCCATGTGTATCACTGGCAA
ACTGTGATGGACGACACCGTCAGTGCGTCCGTCGCGCAGGCTCTCGATGAGCTGATGCTTTGGGCCGAGG
ACTGCCCCGAAGTCCGGCACCTCGTGCACGCGGATTTCGGCTCCAACAATGTCCTGACGGACAATGGCCG
CATAACAGCGGTCATTGACTGGAGCGAGGCGATGTTCGGGGATTCCCAATACGAGGTCGCCAACATCTTC
TTCTGGAGGCCGTGGTTGGCTTGTATGGAGCAGCAGACGCGCTACTTCGAGCGGAGGCATCCGGAGCTTG
CAGGATCGCCGCGGCTCCGGGCGTATATGCTCCGCATTGGTCTTGACCAACTCTATCAGAGCTTGGTTGA
CGGCAATTTCGATGATGCAGCTTGGGCGCAGGGTCGATGCGACGCAATCGTCCGATCCGGAGCCGGGACT
GTCGGGCGTACACAAATCGCCCGCAGAAGCGCGGCCGTCTGGACCGATGGCTGTGTAGAAGTACTCGCCG
ATAGTGGAAACCGACGCCCCAGCACTCGTCCGGATCGGGAGATGGGGGAGGCTAACTGAAACACGGAAGG
AGACAATACCGGAAGGAACCCGCGCTATGACGGCAATAAAAAGACAGAATAAAACGCACGGGTGTTGGGT
CGTTTGTTCATAAACGCGGGGTTCGGTCCCAGGGCTGGCACTCTGTCGATACCCCACCGAGACCCCATTG
GGGCCAATACGCCCGCGTTTCTTCCTTTTCCCCACCCCACCCCCCAAGTTCGGGTGAAGGCCCAGGGCTC
GCAGCCAACGTCGGGGCGGCAGGCCCTGCCATAGCCACTGGCCCCGTGGGTTAGGGACGGGGTCCCCCAT
GGGGAATGGTTTATGGTTCGTGGGGGTTATTATTTTGGGCGTTGCGTGGGGTCAGGTCCACGACTGGACT
GAGCAGACAGACCCATGGTTTTTGGATGGCCTGGGCATGGACCGCATGTACTGGCGCGACACGAACACCG
GGCGTCTGTGGCTGCCAAACACCCCCGACCCCCAAAAACCACCGCGCGGATTTCTGGCGTGCCAAGCTAG
TCGACCAATTCTCATGTTTGACAGCTTATCATCGCAGATCCGGGCAACGTTGTTGCCATTGCTGCAGGCG
CAGAACTGGTAGGTATGGAAGATCTATACATTGAATCAATATTGGCAATTAGCCATATTAGTCATTGGTT
ATATAGCATAAATCAATATTGGCTATTGGCCATTGCATACGTTGTATCTATATCATAATATGTACATTTA
TATTGGCTCATGTCCAATATGACCGCCATGTTGACATTGATTATTGACTAGTTATTAATAGTAATCAATT
ACGGGGTCATTAGTTCATAGCCCATATATGGAGTTCCGCGTTACATAACTTACGGTAAATGGCCCGCCTG
GCTGACCGCCCAACGACCCCCGCCCATTGACGTCAATAATGACGTATGTTCCCATAGTAACGCCAATAGG
GACTTTCCATTGACGTCAATGGGTGGAGTATTTACGGTAAACTGCCCACTTGGCAGTACATCAAGTGTAT
CATATGCCAAGTCCGCCCCCTATTGACGTCAATGACGGTAAATGGCCCGCCTGGCATTATGCCCAGTACA
TGACCTTACGGGACTTTCCTACTTGGCAGTACATCTACGTATTAGTCATCGCTATTACCATGGTGATGCG
GTTTTGGCAGTACACCAATGGGCGTGGATAGCGGTTTGACTCACGGGGATTTCCAAGTCTCCACCCCATT
GACGTCAATGGGAGTTTGTTTTGGCACCAAAATCAACGGGACTTTCCAAAATGTCGTAATAACCCCGCCC
CGTTGACGCAAATGGGCGGTAGGCGTGTACGGTGGGAGGTCTATATAAGCAGAGCTCGTTTAGTGAACCG
TCAGATCTCTAGAAGCTGGGTACCAGCTGCTAGC
Features (pLannotate 1.2.2; 22 found; start..end, strand, type, name):
     46..2247    +  CDS            env (fragment): ENV_HV1Y2 - Experimental evidence at protein level: Swiss-Prot protein existence level 1. [Transmembrane protein gp41]: Acts as a class I viral fusion protein. Under the current model, the protein has at least 3 conformational states: pre-fusion native state, pre-hairpin intermediate state, and post-fusion hairpin state. During fusion of viral and target intracellular membranes, the coiled coil regions (heptad repeats) assume a trimer-of-hairpins structure, positioning the fusion peptide in close proximity to the C-terminal region of the ectodomain. The formation of this structure appears to d
   2273..2407    -  polyA_signal   SV40 poly(A) signal: SV40 polyadenylation signal
   2430..2513    -  CDS            large T antigen (fragment): large T antigen from SV40 (simian virus 40)
   2516..2556    +  CDS            rop (fragment): Rop protein, which maintains plasmids at low copy number; rop
   2668..2686    -  misc_feature   MCS (fragment): pUC18/19 multiple cloning site
   3132..4921    -  rep_origin     oriP: Epstein-Barr virus oriP replication origin (Yates et al., 2000)
   4922..5140    -  CDS            gL (fragment): GL_EBVB9 - Experimental evidence at protein level: Swiss-Prot protein existence level 1. The heterodimer glycoprotein H-glycoprotein L is required for the fusion of viral and plasma membranes leading to virus entry into the host cell. Acts as a functional inhibitor of gH and maintains gH in an inhibited form. Upon binding to host integrins, gL dissociates from gH leading to activation of the viral fusion glycoproteins gB and gH. Fusion of EBV with B-lymphocytes requires the additional receptor- binding protein gp42, which forms a complex with gH/gL. The heterodimer gH/gL targets also host EPHA
   5223..7148    -  CDS            EBNA1: Epstein-Barr nuclear antigen 1, also known as EBNA-1 crucial for latent viral infection, and for episomal amplification of vectors containing the oriP origin (Okita et al., 2013)
   7186..7530    -  CDS            BRRF2_EBVB9 (fragment): Protein inferred from homology: Swiss-Prot protein existence level 3. From Epstein-Barr virus (strain B95-8) (HHV-4) (Human herpesvirus 4).
   7533..7556    -  promoter       tet promoter (fragment): E. coli promoter for tetracycline efflux protein gene
   7669..7773    +  promoter       AmpR promoter: bla
   7774..8634    +  CDS            AmpR: β-lactamase; bla; confers resistance to ampicillin, carbenicillin, and related antibiotics
   8805..9393    +  rep_origin     ori: high-copy-number ColE1/pMB1/pBR322/pUC origin of replication
   9439..9597    -  CDS            TcR (fragment): tetracycline efflux protein; tet; confers resistance to tetracycline
   9718..9918    -  CDS            MDV035 (fragment): UL24_GAHVM - Protein inferred from homology: Swiss-Prot protein existence level 3. May play a role in the dispersal of host nucleolin from the nucleolus throughout the nucleus leading to a decrease in ribosome biogenesis. From Gallid herpesvirus 2 (strain Chicken/Md5/ATCC VR-987) (GaHV-2) (Marek's disease herpesvirus type 1).
   9907..9969    +  promoter       Mini-TK promoter: minimal herpes simplex virus (HSV) thymidine kinase promoter
  10012..11049   +  CDS            HygR: hygromycin B phosphotransferase confers resistance to hygromycin
  11091..11139   +  polyA_signal   HSV TK poly(A) signal: herpes simplex virus thymidine kinase polyadenylation signal (Cole and Stacy, 1985)
  11339..11563   +  CDS            gH (fragment): GH_HHV11 - Experimental evidence at protein level: Swiss-Prot protein existence level 1. The heterodimer glycoprotein H-glycoprotein L is required for the fusion of viral and plasma membranes leading to virus entry into the host cell. Following initial binding to host receptor, membrane fusion is mediated by the fusion machinery composed of gB and the heterodimer gH/gL. May also be involved in the fusion between the virion envelope and the outer nuclear membrane during virion morphogenesis. From Human herpesvirus 1 (strain 17) (HHV-1) (Human herpes simplex virus 1).
  11594..11619   -  CDS            bla(M) (fragment): β-lactamase lacking the signal sequence; bla(M); allows cytosolic expression of β-lactamase
  11793..12172   +  enhancer       CMV enhancer: human cytomegalovirus immediate early enhancer
  12174..12373   +  promoter       CMV promoter: human cytomegalovirus (CMV) immediate early promoter
