[The description below was written by a language model from this plasmid's Addgene catalogue record and pLannotate feature annotations shown in this document.]
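Description:
pCEP4-CH111gp160-754* is a 12.4 kb mammalian expression plasmid built on the Invitrogen pCEP4 episomal backbone and carrying a codon-optimized synthetic gene for the HIV-1 envelope glycoprotein (gp160). The plasmid name and stated purpose assign the Env to the CH111 isolate, whereas the insert-name field reads "HIV-1 (AD8) Env"; the record does not resolve this discrepancy. The roughly 2.25 kb insert sits between NheI and XhoI sites, downstream of the human CMV immediate-early enhancer and promoter and upstream of an SV40 polyadenylation signal. A CD5 leader peptide is fused at the N terminus, a substitution commonly made to improve secretory-pathway targeting. A premature stop codon at position 754 truncates the C-terminal cytoplasmic tail of gp41; the record does not state the reason for this truncation.

In E. coli, the plasmid replicates from a high-copy ColE1/pUC-type origin and is selected with ampicillin through the bla gene. In mammalian cells, the Epstein-Barr virus oriP origin together with the EBNA1 coding sequence allows the plasmid to persist as a replicating episome in permissive primate cells. A hygromycin B phosphotransferase cassette, driven by an HSV thymidine kinase promoter and ending in a TK polyadenylation signal, permits selection of cells that retain it. The small annotated fragments of herpesvirus genes, large T antigen, rop, tet and bla are most likely remnants of the backbone's construction rather than functional elements.

The associated publication concerns conformational engineering of Env based on mutational tolerance in its CD4- and PG16-bound states, so the plasmid fits use in expressing this Env in human cells for binding studies of that kind.
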