Addgene plasmid #123263: pCEP4-CH111gp160-754*
Purpose: Mammalian expression plasmid for Env from the CH111 HIV-1 isolate; C-terminal truncation
Depositing lab: Erik Procko. Depositing organization: University of Illinois at Urbana-Champaign. Publication: Conformational engineering of HIV-1 Env based on mutational tolerance in the CD4 and PG16 bound states. Heredia JD, Park J, Choi H, Gill KS, Procko E. J Virol. 2019 Mar 20. pii: JVI.00219-19. doi: 10.1128/JVI.00219-19. PubMed 30894475.
Backbone
  Vector backbone: pCEP4
  Backbone manufacturer: Invitrogen
  Backbone size w/o insert (bp): 10393
  Total vector size (bp): 12424
  Vector type: Mammalian Expression
  Selectable markers: Hygromycin
Growth in bacteria
  Bacterial resistance: Ampicillin, 100 μg/mL
  Growth temperature: 37°C
  Growth strain: DH5alpha
  Copy number: High Copy
Gene/Insert
  Gene/Insert name: HIV-1 (AD8) Env (alt names: gp160; Env)
  Species: Human immunodeficiency virus 1
  Insert size (bp): 2253
  Mutation: Codon-optimized synthetic gene; Premature stop codon at position 754
  GenBank ID: EF117258
  Promoter: CMV
  Tag / fusion protein: CD5 leader peptide (N terminal on insert)
  Cloning method: Restriction Enzyme; 5′ cloning site NheI (not destroyed); 3′ cloning site XhoI (not destroyed)
  Sequencing primers: 5′ CMV_fwd; 3′ EBV_rev
Terms and licenses: Academic/Nonprofit Terms; Industry Terms: Not Available to Industry
How to cite: pCEP4-CH111gp160-754* was a gift from Erik Procko (Addgene plasmid # 123263 ; http://n2t.net/addgene:123263 ; RRID:Addgene_123263)
