>Addgene plasmid #123263 | pCEP4-CH111gp160-754* | addgene partial sequence | sequence record 239667 | Addgene Partial NGS Result
CTGCTCCTGCTCCTGTTCCACCGTGGGTCCCTTTGCAGCCAATGCAACTTGGACGTTTTTGGGGTCTCCG
GACACCATCTCTATGTCTTGGCCCTGATCCTGAGCCGCCCGGGGCTCCTGGTCTTCCGCCTCCTCGTCCT
CGTCCTCTTCCCCGTCCTCGTCCATGGTTATCACCCCCTCTTCTTTGAGGTCCACTGCCGCCGGAGCCTT
CTGGTCCAGATGTGTCTCCCTTCTCTCCTAGGCCATTTCCAGGTCCTGTACCTGGCCCCTCGTCAGACAT
GATTCACACTAAAAGAGATCAATAGACATCTTTATTAGACGACGCTCAGTGAATACAGGGAGTGCAGACT
CCTGCCCCCTCCAACAGCCCCCCCACCCTCATCCCCTTCATGGTCGCTGTCAGACAGATCCAGGTCTGAA
AATTCCCCATCCTCCGAACCATCCTCGTCCTCATCACCAATTACTCGCAGCCCGGAAAACTCCCGCTGAA
CATCCTCAAGATTTGCGTCCTGAGCCTCAAGCCAGGCCTCAAATTCCTCGTCCCCCTTTTTGCTGGACGG
TAGGGATGGGGATTCTCGGGACCCCTCCTCTTCCTCTTCAAGGTCACCAGACAGAGATGCTACTGGGGCA
ACGGAAGAAAAGCTGGGTGCGGCCTGTGAGGATCAGCTTATCGATGATAAGCTGTCAAACATGAGAATTC
TTGAAGACGAAAGGGCCTCGTGATACGCCTATTTTTATAGGTTAATGTCATGATAATAATGGTTTCTTAG
ACGTCAGGTGGCACTTTTCGGGGAAATGTGCGCGGAACCCCTATTTGTTTATTTTTCTAAATACATTCAA
ATATGTATCCGCTCATGAGACAATAACCCTGATAAATGCTTCAATAATATTGAAAAAGGAAGAGTATGAG
TATTCAACATTTCCGTGTCGCCCTTATTCCCTTTTTTGCGGCATTTTGCCTTCCTGTTTTTGCTCACCCA
GAAACGCTGGTGAAAGTAAAAGATGCTGAAGATCAGTTGGGTGCACGAGTGGGTTACATCGAACTGGATC
TCAACAGCGGTAAGATCCTTGAGAGTTTTCGCCCCGAAGAACGTTTTCCAATGATGAGCACTTTTAAAGT
TCTGCTATGTGGCGCGGTATTATCCCGTGTTGACGCCGGGCAAGAGCAACTCGGTCGCCGCATACACTAT
TCTCAGAATGACTTGGTTGAGTACTCACCAGTCACAGAAAAGCATCTTACGGATGGCATGACAGTAAGAG
AATTATGCAGTGCTGCCATAACCATGAGTGATAACACTGCGGCCAACTTACTTCTGACAACGATCGGAGG
ACCGAAGGAGCTAACCGCTTTTTTGCACAACATGGGGGATCATGTAACTCGCCTTGATCGTTGGGAACCG
GAGCTGAATGAAGCCATACCAAACGACGAGCGTGACACCACGATGCCTGCAGCAATGGCAACAACGTTGC
GCAAACTATTAACTGGCGAACTACTTACTCTAGCTTCCCGGCAACAATTAATAGACTGGATGGAGGCGGA
TAAAGTTGCAGGACCACTTCTGCGCTCGGCCCTTCCGGCTGGCTGGTTTATTGCTGATAAATCTGGAGCC
GGTGAGCGTGGGTCTCGCGGTATCATTGCAGCACTGGGGCCAGATGGTAAGCCCTCCCGTATCGTAGTTA
TCTACACGACGGGGAGTCAGGCAACTATGGATGAACGAAATAGACAGATCGCTGAGATAGGTGCCTCACT
GATTAAGCATTGGTAACTGTCAGACCAAGTTTACTCATATATACTTTAGATTGATTTAAAACTTCATTTT
TAATTTAAAAGGATCTAGGTGAAGATCCTTTTTGATAATCTCATGACCAAAATCCCTTAACGTGAGTTTT
CGTTCCACTGAGCGTCAGACCCCGTAGAAAAGATCAAAGGATCTTCTTGAGATCCTTTTTTTCTGCGCGT
AATCTGCTGCTTGCAAACAAAAAAACCACCGCTACCAGCGGTGGTTTGTTTGCCGGATCAAGAGCTACCA
ACTCTTTTTCCGAAGGTAACTGGCTTCAGCAGAGCGCAGATACCAAATACTGTCCTTCTAGTGTAGCCGT
AGTTAGGCCACCACTTCAAGAACTCTGTAGCACCGCCTACATACCTCGCTCTGCTAATCCTGTTACCAGT
GGCTGCTGCCAGTGGCGATAAGTCGTGTCTTACCGGGTTGGACTCAAGACGATAGTTACCGGATAAGGCG
CAGCGGTCGGGCTGAACGGGGGGTTCGTGCACACAGCCCAGCTTGGAGCGAACGACCTACACCGAACTGA
GATACCTACAGCGTGAGCTATGAGAAAGCGCCACGCTTCCCGAAGGGAGAAAGGCGGACAGGTATCCGGT
AAGCGGCAGGGTCGGAACAGGAGAGCGCACGAGGGAGCTTCCAGGGGGAAACGCCTGGTATCTTTATAGT
CCTGTCGGGTTTCGCCACCTCTGACTTGAGCGTCGATTTTTGTGATGCTCGTCAGGGGGGCGGAGCCTAT
GGAAAAACGCCAGCAACGCGGCCTTTTTACGGTTCCTGGCCTTTTGCTGGCCTTGAAGCTGTCCCTGATG
GTCGTCATCTACCTGCCTGGACAGCATGGCCTGCAACGCGGGCATCCCGATGCCGCCGGAAGCGAGAAGA
ATCATAATGGGGAAGGCCATCCAGCCTCGCGTCGCGAACGCCAGCAAGACGTAGCCCAGCGCGTCGGCCC
CGAGATGCGCCGCGTGCGGCTGCTGGAGATGGCGGACGCGATGGATATGTTCTGCCAAGGGTTGGTTTGC
GCATTCACAGTTCTCCGCAAGAATTGATTGGCTCCAATTCTTGGAGTGGTGAATCCGTTAGCGAGGTGCC
GCCCTGCTTCATCCCCGTGGCCCGTTGCTCGCGTTTGCTGGCGGTGTCCCCGGAAGAAATATATTTGCAT
GTCTTTAGTTCTATGATGACACAAACCCCGCCCAGCGTCTTGTCATTGGCGAATTCGAACACGCAGATGC
AGTCGGGGCGGCGCGGTCCGAGGTCCACTTCGCATATTAAGGTGACGCGTGTGGCCTCGAACACCGAGCG
ACCCTGCAGCGACCCGCTTAACAGCGTCAACAGCGTGCCGCAGATCCCGGGGGGCAATGAGATATGAAAA
AGCCTGAACTCACCGCGACGTCTGTCGAGAAGTTTCTGATCGAAAAGTTCGACAGCGTCTCCGACCTGAT
GCAGCTCTCGGAGGGCGAAGAATCTCGTGCTTTCAGCTTCGATGTAGGAGGGCGTGGATATGTCCTGCGG
GTAAATAGCTGCGCCGATGGTTTCTACAAAGATCGTTATGTTTATCGGCACTTTGCATCGGCCGCGCTCC
CGATTCCGGAAGTGCTTGACATTGGGGAATTCAGCGAGAGCCTGACCTATTGCATCTCCCGCCGTGCACA
GGGTGTCACGTTGCAAGACCTGCCTGAAACCGAACTGCCCGCTGTTCTGCAGCCGGTCGCGGAGGCCATG
GATGCGATCGCTGCGGCCGATCTTAGCCAGACGAGCGGGTTCGGCCCATTCGGACCGCAAGGAATCGGTC
AATACACTACATGGCGTGATTTCATATGCGCGATTGCTGATCCCCATGTGTATCACTGGCAAACTGTGAT
GGACGACACCGTCAGTGCGTCCGTCGCGCAGGCTCTCGATGAGCTGATGCTTTGGGCCGAGGACTGCCCC
GAAGTCCGGCACCTCGTGCACGCGGATTTCGGCTCCAACAATGTCCTGACGGACAATGGCCGCATAACAG
CGGTCATTGACTGGAGCGAGGCGATGTTCGGGGATTCCCAATACGAGGTCGCCAACATCTTCTTCTGGAG
GCCGTGGTTGGCTTGTATGGAGCAGCAGACGCGCTACTTCGAGCGGAGGCATCCGGAGCTTGCAGGATCG
CCGCGGCTCCGGGCGTATATGCTCCGCATTGGTCTTGACCAACTCTATCAGAGCTTGGTTGACGGCAATT
TCGATGATGCAGCTTGGGCGCAGGGTCGATGCGACGCAATCGTCCGATCCGGAGCCGGGACTGTCGGGCG
TACACAAATCGCCCGCAGAAGCGCGGCCGTCTGGACCGATGGCTGTGTAGAAGTACTCGCCGATAGTGGA
AACCGACGCCCCAGCACTCGTCCGGATCGGGAGATGGGGGAGGCTAACTGAAACACGGAAGGAGACAATA
CCGGAAGGAACCCGCGCTATGACGGCAATAAAAAGACAGAATAAAACGCACGGGTGTTGGGTCGTTTGTT
CATAAACGCGGGGTTCGGTCCCAGGGCTGGCACTCTGTCGATACCCCACCGAGACCCCATTGGGGCCAAT
ACGCCCGCGTTTCTTCCTTTTCCCCACCCCACCCCCCAAGTTCGGGTGAAGGCCCAGGGCTCGCAGCCAA
CGTCGGGGCGGCAGGCCCTGCCATAGCCACTGGCCCCGTGGGTTAGGGACGGGGTCCCCCATGGGGAATG
GTTTATGGTTCGTGGGGGTTATTATTTTGGGCGTTGCGTGGGGTCAGGTCCACGACTGGACTGAGCAGAC
AGACCCATGGTTTTTGGATGGCCTGGGCATGGACCGCATGTACTGGCGCGACACGAACACCGGGCGTCTG
TGGCTGCCAAACACCCCCGACCCCCAAAAACCACCGCGCGGATTTCTGGCGTGCCAAGCTAGTCGACCAA
TTCTCATGTTTGACAGCTTATCATCGCAGATCCGGGCAACGTTGTTGCCATTGCTGCAGGCGCAGAACTG
GTAGGTATGGAAGATCTATACATTGAATCAATATTGGCAATTAGCCATATTAGTCATTGGTTATATAGCA
TAAATCAATATTGGCTATTGGCCATTGCATACGTTGTATCTATATCATAATATGTACATTTATATTGGCT
CATGTCCAATATGACCGCCATGTTGACATTGATTATTGACTAGTTATTAATAGTAATCAATTACGGGGTC
ATTAGTTCATAGCCCATATATGGAGTTCCGCGTTACATAACTTACGGTAAATGGCCCGCCTGGCTGACCG
CCCAACGACCCCCGCCCATTGACGTCAATAATGACGTATGTTCCCATAGTAACGCCAATAGGGACTTTCC
ATTGACGTCAATGGGTGGAGTATTTACGGTAAACTGCCCACTTGGCAGTACATCAAGTGTATCATATGCC
AAGTCCGCCCCCTATTGACGTCAATGACGGTAAATGGCCCGCCTGGCATTATGCCCAGTACATGACCTTA
CGGGACTTTCCTACTTGGCAGTACATCTACGTATTAGTCATCGCTATTACCATGGTGATGCGGTTTTGGC
AGTACACCAATGGGCGTGGATAGCGGTTTGACTCACGGGGATTTCCAAGTCTCCACCCCATTGACGTCAA
TGGGAGTTTGTTTTGGCACCAAAATCAACGGGACTTTCCAAAATGTCGTAATAACCCCGCCCCGTTGACG
CAAATGGGCGGTAGGCGTGTACGGTGGGAGGTCTATATAAGCAGAGCTCGTTTAGTGAACCGTCAGATCT
CTAGAAGCTGGGTACCAGCTGCTAGCGCCACCATGCCCATGGGTAGTCTGCAGCCTTTGGCTACTCTTTA
CTTGTTGGGTATGTTGGTAGCGAGCGTCCTCGCAGTCGGGAATTTGTGGGTTACAGTTTATTACGGGGTC
CCGGTGTGGAAGGAGGCGACGACCACATTGTTTTGCGCCTCCGATGCAAAGGCTTACGACACGGAAGTTC
ACAACGTTTGGGCCACCCATGCGTGCGTGCCTACGGACCCTAATCCACAGGAGATGTTCATGCCCAATGT
CACCGAAAATTTTAATATGTGGAAAAACGACATGGTAAATCAAATGCATGAGGATGTCATAAGTCTCTGG
GACCAAAGTCTGAAGCCATGCGTGAAATTGACCCCGCTCTGCGTGACACTGGAGTGTAAAAACGTGTCAC
GAAATAATTCCAGTTCAAATGGTACTGGTACAAACAATGAAGCGTATCGAGAGGGAATGAAGGAAATAAA
GAACTGCTCTTTTAATGCCACTGCCGAGCTTAGAGACCGGAAGCAGAACGTGTATGCACTGTTTTACAGG
CTTGACATCGTACCTCTTGCGGAGAACAGTAGCGAATATAGGCTTATCAATTGCAACACCAGCGCAATTA
CTCAAGCCTGCCCCAAAGTGACTTTTGACCCGATTCCTATACACTACTGCACACCAGCAGGGTACGCAAT
TCTTAAGTGTAGCGACAAAACCTTCAACGGCACTGGCCCCTGTTCAAATGTCTCCACAGTTCAATGTACT
CACGGAATACGACCGGTCGTAAGTACACAGTTGCTGCTGAACGGTTCTCTGGCCGAAGAGGAGATCATCA
TCCGCTCTGAGAACCTCACGAACAATGCCAAGACAATAATCGTACAGCTTAACCAGAGCGTGGAAATAGT
TTGCACACGCCCTAACAATAACACTAGAAAGTCAATCAGGATCGGACCAGGGCAGACGTTTTATGCGACA
GGAGGAATAATAGGCGACATCCGACAAGCGTACTGTAACATTTCCCGGAATAAATGGAACGAGACATTGA
GAATGGTAGGTAAAAAATTGGCGGAACATTTTCCTAACAAAACCATCAATTTTACATCCTCCTCCGGGGG
AGATCTGGAAATCACGACGCACAGTTTTACGTGTAGGGGAGAATTCTTCTATTGCAACACCTCCGGACTG
TTTAATGGTACGTACATGCCCAACGGTACGTATATGTTCAACTCTACGAATGCCACGATCACAATCCCGT
GTAGAATTAAGCAGATCATCAATATGTGGCAAGGGGTCGGCCGAGCCATATATGCTCCGCCTATAGCGGG
CAATATCACCTGCAAATCCAACATAACGGGTCTTCTTCTTGTACGCGACGGTGGAGAAACAAACGATACC
AATACCACCGAGACATTTAGACCAGGCGGAGGAGATATGCGAGATAATTGGCGGAGCGAATTGTACAAGT
ACAAGGTGGTCGAGATAAAGCCTTTGGGTGTGGCACCCACGGGCGCAAAGCGCAGAATAGTCGGAAGAGA
AAAGAGAGCAGTTGGGCTCGGCGCTGCTTTTCTTGGTTTCCTCAGCGTTGCCGGTAGTACGATGGGAGCA
GCGTCAATGACCCTGACTGTCCAAGCGCGACAGCTCCTTAGCGGAATAGTGCAACAACAGAGCAACCTGC
TGCGGGCAATTGAAGCACAGCAGCATTTGCTCCAACTGACTGTCTGGGGTATAAAGCAACTGCAGGCCAG
GGTTTTGGCCATAGAGAGATACCTCAAAGATCAACAGCTCCTGGGTATCTGGGGGTGTTCAGGAAAGCTC
ATCTGTACGACCACAGTACCCTGGAACTCTTCCTGGAGCAATAAAAACCTTACTGAGATCTGGGATAATA
TGACTTGGATGCAGTGGGACAAGGAAATCTCCAACTACACCAATACGATTTATTGGTTGCTTGAGGAGTC
ACAGAATCAGCAAGAGAAGAACGAAAAGGATCTCCTCGCCCTCGATTCATGGAACAATTTGTGGAACTGG
TTCGATATTTCTAAATGGCTGTGGTACATCAAGATATTCATAATGATCGTCGGCGGACTTATCGGTCTCC
GAATCATATTTGCGGTACTCAGTATCGTGAACAGGGTACGGCAAGGGTACAGTCCCCTTAGCTTTCAAAC
ACTTACCCCGAACCCTGGCGGACCTGACAGGCTTGGACGAATCGAGGAGGAAGGAGGAGAACAAGATCGC
CGCAGGTCTATTAGACTGGTATCCGGCTTCCTCTGATAACTCGAGGCCGGCAAGGCCGGATCCAGACATG
ATAAGATACATTGATGAGTTTGGACAAACCACAACTAGAATGCAGTGAAAAAAATGCTTTATTTGTGAAA
TTTGTGATGCTATTGCTTTATTTGTAACCATTATAAGCTGCAATAAACAAGTTAACAACAACAATTGCAT
TCATTTTATGTTTCAGGTTCAGGGGGAGGTGTGGGAGGTTTTTTAAAGCAAGTAAAACCTCTACAAATGT
GGTATGGCTGATTATGATCCGGCTGCCTCGCGCGTTTCGGTGATGACGGTGAAAACCTCTGACACATGCA
GCTCCCGGAGACGGTCACAGCTTGTCTGTAAGCGGATGCCGGGAGCAGACAAGCCCGTCAGGGCGCGTCA
GCGGGTGTTGGCGGGTGTCGGGGCGCAGCCATGAGGTCGACTCTAGAGGATCGATCCCCGCCCCGGACGA
ACTAAACCTGACTACGACATCTCTGCCCCTTCTTCGCGGGGCAGTGCATGTAATCCCTTCAGTTGGTTGG
TACAACTTGCCAACTGGGCCCTGTTCCACATGTGACACGGGGGGGGACCAAACACAAAGGGGTTCTCTGA
CTGTAGTTGACATCCTTATAAATGGATGTGCACATTTGCCAACACTGAGTGGCTTTCATCCTGGAGCAGA
CTTTGCAGTCTGTGGACTGCAACACAACATTGCCTTTATGTGTAACTCTTGGCTGAAGCTCTTACACCAA
TGCTGGGGGACATGTACCTCCCAGGGGCCCAGGAAGACTACGGGAGGCTACACCAACGTCAATCAGAGGG
GCCTGTGTAGCTACCGATAAGCGGACCCTCAAGAGGGCATTAGCAATAGTGTTTATAAGGCCCCCTTGTT
AACCCTAAACGGGTAGCATATGCTTCCCGGGTAGTAGTATATACTATCCAGACTAACCCTAATTCAATAG
CATATGTTACCCAACGGGAAGCATATGCTATCGAATTAGGGTTAGTAAAAGGGTCCTAAGGAACAGCGAT
ATCTCCCACCCCATGAGCTGTCACGGTTTTATTTACATGGGGTCAGGATTCCACGAGGGTAGTGAACCAT
TTTAGTCACAAGGGCAGTGGCTGAAGATCAAGGAGCGGGCAGTGAACTCTCCTGAATCTTCGCCTGCTTC
TTCATTCTCCTTCGTTTAGCTAATAGAATAACTGCTGAGTTGTGAACAGTAAGGTGTATGTGAGGTGCTC
GAAAACAAGGTTTCAGGTGACGCCCCCAGAATAAAATTTGGACGGGGGGTTCAGTGGTGGCATTGTGCTA
TGACACCAATATAACCCTCACAAACCCCTTGGGCAATAAATACTAGTGTAGGAATGAAACATTCTGAATA
TCTTTAACAATAGAAATCCATGGGGTGGGGACAAGCCGTAAAGACTGGATGTCCATCTCACACGAATTTA
TGGCTATGGGCAACACATAATCCTAGTGCAATATGATACTGGGGTTATTAAGATGTGTCCCAGGCAGGGA
CCAAGACAGGTGAACCATGTTGTTACACTCTATTTGTAACAAGGGGAAAGAGAGTGGACGCCGACAGCAG
CGGACTCCACTGGTTGTCTCTAACACCCCCGAAAATTAAACGGGGCTCCACGCCAATGGGGCCCATAAAC
AAAGACAAGTGGCCACTCTTTTTTTTGAAATTGTGGAGTGGGGGCACGCGTCAGCCCCCACACGCCGCCC
TGCGGTTTTGGACTGTAAAATAAGGGTGTAATAACTTGGCTGATTGTAACCCCGCTAACCACTGCGGTCA
AACCACTTGCCCACAAAACCACTAATGGCACCCCGGGGAATACCTGCATAAGTAGGTGGGCGGGCCAAGA
TAGGGGCGCGATTGCTGCGATCTGGAGGACAAATTACACACACTTGCGCCTGAGCGCCAAGCACAGGGTT
GTTGGTCCTCATATTCACGAGGTCGCTGAGAGCACGGTGGGCTAATGTTGCCATGGGTAGCATATACTAC
CCAAATATCTGGATAGCATATGCTATCCTAATCTATATCTGGGTAGCATAGGCTATCCTAATCTATATCT
GGGTAGCATATGCTATCCTAATCTATATCTGGGTAGTATATGCTATCCTAATTTATATCTGGGTAGCATA
GGCTATCCTAATCTATATCTGGGTAGCATATGCTATCCTAATCTATATCTGGGTAGTATATGCTATCCTA
ATCTGTATCCGGGTAGCATATGCTATCCTAATAGAGATTAGGGTAGTATATGCTATCCTAATTTATATCT
GGGTAGCATATACTACCCAAATATCTGGATAGCATATGCTATCCTAATCTATATCTGGGTAGCATATGCT
ATCCTAATCTATATCTGGGTAGCATAGGCTATCCTAATCTATATCTGGGTAGCATATGCTATCCTAATCT
ATATCTGGGTAGTATATGCTATCCTAATTTATATCTGGGTAGCATAGGCTATCCTAATCTATATCTGGGT
AGCATATGCTATCCTAATCTATATCTGGGTAGTATATGCTATCCTAATCTGTATCCGGGTAGCATATGCT
ATCCTCATGCATATACAGTCAGCATATGATACCCAGTAGTAGAGTGGGAGTGCTATCCTTTGCATATGCC
GCCACCTCCCAAGGGGGCGTGAATTTTCGCTGCTTGTCCTTTTCCTGCTGGTTGCTCCCATTCTTAGGTG
AATTTAAGGAGGCCAGGCTAAAGCCGTCGCATGTCTGATTGCTCACCAGGTAAATGTCGCTAATGTTTTC
CAACGCGAGAAGGTGTTGAGCGCGGAGCTGAGTGACGTGACAACATGGGTATGCCCAATTGCCCCATGTT
GGGAGGACGAAAATGGTGACAAGACAGATGGCCAGAAATACACCAACAGCACGCATGATGTCTACTGGGG
ATTTATTCTTTAGTGCGGGGGAATACACGGCTTTTAATACGATTGAGGGCGTCTCCTAACAAGTTACATC
ACTCCTGCCCTTCCTCACCCTCATCTCCATCACCTCCTTCATCTCCGTCATCTCCGTCATCACCCTCCGC
GGCAGCCCCTTCCACCATAGGTGGAAACCAGGGAGGCAAATCTACTCCATCGTCAAAGCTGCACACAGTC
ACCCTGATATTGCAGGTAGGAGCGGGCTTTGTCATAACAAGGTCCTTAATCGCATCCTTCAAAACCTCAG
CAAATATATGAGTTTGTAAAAAGACCATGAAATAACAGACAATGGACTCCCTTAGCGGGCCAGGTTGTGG
GCCGGGTCCAGGGGCCATTCCAAAGGGGAGACGACTCAATGGTGTAAGACGACATTGTGGAATAGCAAGG
GCAGTTCCTCGCCTTAGGTTGTAAAGGGAGGTCTTACTACCTCCATATACGAACACACCGGCGACCCAAG
TTCCTTCGTCGGTAGTCCTTTCTACGTGACTCCTAGCCAGGAGAGCTCTTAAACCTTCTGCAATGTTCTC
AAATTTCGGGTTGGAACCTCCTTGACCACGATGCTTTCCAAACCACCCTCCTTTTTTGCGCCTGCCTCCA
TCACCCTGACCCCGGGGTCCAGTGCTTGGGCCTTCTCCTGGGTCATCTGCGGGGCCCTGCTCTATCGCTC
CCGGGGGCACGTCAGGCTCACCATCTGGGCCACCTTCTTGGTGGTATTCAAAATAATCGGCTTCCCCTAC
AGGGTGGAAAAATGGCCTTCTACCTGGAGGGGGCCTGCGCGG
